>Addgene plasmid #143776 | TFORF1243 | addgene full sequence | sequence record 407868 | Addgene NGS Result
TTAATGTAGTCTTATGCAATACTCTTGTAGTCTTGCAACATGGTAACGATGAGTTAGCAACATGCCTTAC
AAGGAGAGAAAAAGCACCGTGCATGCCGATTGGTGGAAGTAAGGTGGTACGATCGTGCCTTATTAGGAAG
GCAACAGACGGGTCTGACATGGATTGGACGAACCACTGAATTGCCGCATTGCAGAGATATTGTATTTAAG
TGCCTAGCTCGATACATAAACGGGTCTCTCTGGTTAGACCAGATCTGAGCCTGGGAGCTCTCTGGCTAAC
TAGGGAACCCACTGCTTAAGCCTCAATAAAGCTTGCCTTGAGTGCTTCAAGTAGTGTGTGCCCGTCTGTT
GTGTGACTCTGGTAACTAGAGATCCCTCAGACCCTTTTAGTCAGTGTGGAAAATCTCTAGCAGTGGCGCC
CGAACAGGGACTTGAAAGCGAAAGGGAAACCAGAGGAGCTCTCTCGACGCAGGACTCGGCTTGCTGAAGC
GCGCACGGCAAGAGGCGAGGGGCGGCGACTGGTGAGTACGCCAAAAATTTTGACTAGCGGAGGCTAGAAG
GAGAGAGATGGGTGCGAGAGCGTCAGTATTAAGCGGGGGAGAATTAGATCGCGATGGGAAAAAATTCGGT
TAAGGCCAGGGGGAAAGAAAAAATATAAATTAAAACATATAGTATGGGCAAGCAGGGAGCTAGAACGATT
CGCAGTTAATCCTGGCCTGTTAGAAACATCAGAAGGCTGTAGACAAATACTGGGACAGCTACAACCATCC
CTTCAGACAGGATCAGAAGAACTTAGATCATTATATAATACAGTAGCAACCCTCTATTGTGTGCATCAAA
GGATAGAGATAAAAGACACCAAGGAAGCTTTAGACAAGATAGAGGAAGAGCAAAACAAAAGTAAGACCAC
CGCACAGCAAGCGGCCGCTGATCTTCAGACCTGGAGGAGGAGATATGAGGGACAATTGGAGAAGTGAATT
ATATAAATATAAAGTAGTAAAAATTGAACCATTAGGAGTAGCACCCACCAAGGCAAAGAGAAGAGTGGTG
CAGAGAGAAAAAAGAGCAGTGGGAATAGGAGCTTTGTTCCTTGGGTTCTTGGGAGCAGCAGGAAGCACTA
TGGGCGCAGCGTCAATGACGCTGACGGTACAGGCCAGACAATTATTGTCTGGTATAGTGCAGCAGCAGAA
CAATTTGCTGAGGGCTATTGAGGCGCAACAGCATCTGTTGCAACTCACAGTCTGGGGCATCAAGCAGCTC
CAGGCAAGAATCCTGGCTGTGGAAAGATACCTAAAGGATCAACAGCTCCTGGGGATTTGGGGTTGCTCTG
GAAAACTCATTTGCACCACTGCTGTGCCTTGGAATGCTAGTTGGAGTAATAAATCTCTGGAACAGATTTG
GAATCACACGACCTGGATGGAGTGGGACAGAGAAATTAACAATTACACAAGCTTAATACACTCCTTAATT
GAAGAATCGCAAAACCAGCAAGAAAAGAATGAACAAGAATTATTGGAATTAGATAAATGGGCAAGTTTGT
GGAATTGGTTTAACATAACAAATTGGCTGTGGTATATAAAATTATTCATAATGATAGTAGGAGGCTTGGT
AGGTTTAAGAATAGTTTTTGCTGTACTTTCTATAGTGAATAGAGTTAGGCAGGGATATTCACCATTATCG
TTTCAGACCCACCTCCCAACCCCGAGGGGACCCATGCATTGCATCTCAATTAGTCAGCAACCAGGTGTGG
AAAGTCCCCAGGCTCCCCAGCAGGCAGAAGTATGCAAAGCATGCGTCTCAATTAGTCAGCAACCATAGTC
CCGCCCCTAACTCCGCCCATCCCGCCCCTAACTCCGCCCAGTTCCGCCCATTCTCCGCCCCATGGCTGAC
TAATTTTTTTTATTTATGCAGAGGCCGAGGCCGCCTCGGCCTCTGAGCTATTCCAGAAGTAGTGAGGAGG
CTTTTTTGGAGGCCTAGGCTTTTGCAAAAAGCTTTCTAGAGGTACCACCGGAGCTTACCATGACCGAGTA
CAAGCCCACGGTGCGCCTCGCCACCCGCGACGACGTCCCCAGGGCCGTACGCACCCTCGCCGCCGCGTTC
GCCGACTACCCCGCCACGCGCCACACCGTCGATCCGGACCGCCACATCGAGCGGGTCACCGAGCTGCAAG
AACTCTTCCTCACGCGCGTCGGGCTCGACATCGGCAAGGTGTGGGTCGCGGACGACGGCGCCGCCGTGGC
GGTCTGGACCACGCCGGAGAGCGTCGAAGCGGGGGCGGTGTTCGCCGAGATCGGCCCGCGCATGGCCGAG
TTGAGCGGTTCCCGGCTGGCCGCGCAGCAACAGATGGAAGGCCTCCTGGCGCCGCACCGGCCCAAGGAGC
CCGCGTGGTTCCTGGCCACCGTCGGCGTCTCGCCCGACCACCAGGGCAAGGGTCTGGGCAGCGCCGTCGT
GCTCCCCGGAGTGGAGGCGGCCGAGCGCGCCGGGGTGCCCGCCTTCCTGGAGACCTCCGCGCCCCGCAAC
CTCCCCTTCTACGAGCGGCTCGGCTTCACCGTCACCGCCGACGTCGAGGTGCCCGAAGGACCGCGCACCT
GGTGCATGACCCGCAAGCCCGGTGCCAGTTAACGAATTCTAGATCTTGAGACAAATGGCAGTATTCATCC
ACAATTTTAAAAGAAAAGGGGGGATTGGGGGGTACAGTGCAGGGGAAAGAATAGTAGACATAATAGCAAC
AGACATACAAACTAAAGAATTACAAAAACAAATTACAAAAATTCAAAATTTTCGGGTTTATTACAGGGAC
AGCAGAGATCCACTTTGGCGCCGGCTCGAGGCCTGCAGGTGCAAAGATGGATAAAGTTTTAAACAGAGAG
GAATCTTTGCAGCTAATGGACCTTCTAGGTCTTGAAAGGAGTGGGAATTGGCTCCGGTGCCCGTCAGTGG
GCAGAGCGCACATCGCCCACAGTCCCCGAGAAGTTGGGGGGAGGGGTCGGCAATTGAACCGGTGCCTAGA
GAAGGTGGCGCGGGGTAAACTGGGAAAGTGATGTCGTGTACTGGCTCCGCCTTTTTCCCGAGGGTGGGGG
AGAACCGTATATAAGTGCAGTAGTCGCCGTGAACGTTCTTTTTCGCAACGGGTTTGCCGCCAGAACACAG
GTAAGTGCCGTGTGTGGTTCCCGCGGGCCTGGCCTCTTTACGGGTTATGGCCCTTGCGTGCCTTGAATTA
CTTCCACCTGGCTGCAGTACGTGATTCTTGATCCCGAGCTTCGGGTTGGAAGTGGGTGGGAGAGTTCGAG
GCCTTGCGCTTAAGGAGCCCCTTCGCCTCGTGCTTGAGTTGAGGCCTGGCCTGGGCGCTGGGGCCGCCGC
GTGCGAATCTGGTGGCACCTTCGCGCCTGTCTCGCTGCTTTCGATAAGTCTCTAGCCATTTAAAATTTTT
GATGACCTGCTGCGACGCTTTTTTTCTGGCAAGATAGTCTTGTAAATGCGGGCCAAGATCTGCACACTGG
TATTTCGGTTTTTGGGGCCGCGGGCGGCGACGGGGCCCGTGCGTCCCAGCGCACATGTTCGGCGAGGCGG
GGCCTGCGAGCGCGGCCACCGAGAATCGGACGGGGGTAGTCTCAAGCTGGCCGGCCTGCTCTGGTGCCTG
GCCTCGCGCCGCCGTGTATCGCCCCGCCCTGGGCGGCAAGGCTGGCCCGGTCGGCACCAGTTGCGTGAGC
GGAAAGATGGCCGCTTCCCGGCCCTGCTGCAGGGAGCTCAAAATGGAGGACGCGGCGCTCGGGAGAGCGG
GCGGGTGAGTCACCCACACAAAGGAAAAGGGCCTTTCCGTCCTCAGCCGTCGCTTCATGTGACTCCACGG
AGTACCGGGCGCCGTCCAGGCACCTCGATTAGTTCTCGAGCTTTTGGAGTACGTCGTCTTTAGGTTGGGG
GGAGGGGTTTTATGCGATGGAGTTTCCCCACACTGAGTGGGTGGAGACTGAAGTTAGGCCAGCTTGGCAC
TTGATGTAATTCTCCTTGGAATTTGCCCTTTTTGAGTTTGGATCTTGGTTCATTCTCAAGCCTCAGACAG
TGGTTCAAAGTTTTTTTCTTCCATTTCAGGTGTCGTGAGGCTAGCACCGCCACCATGTCTCGGGATCGGT
TCCGGAGTCGTGGCGGTGGCGGTGGTGGCTTCCACAGGCGTGGAGGAGGCGGCGGCCGCGGCGGCCTCCA
CGACTTCCGTTCTCCGCCGCCCGGCATGGGCCTCAATCAGAATCGCGGCCCCATGGGTCCTGGCCCGGGC
CAGAGCGGCCCTAAGCCTCCGATCCCGCCACCGCCTCCACACCAACAGCAGCAACAGCCACCACCGCAGC
AGCCACCGCCGCAGCAGCCGCCACCGCATCAGCCGCCGCCGCATCCACAGCCGCATCAGCAGCAGCAGCC
GCCGCCACCGCCGCAGGACTCTTCCAAGCCCGTCGTTGCTCAGGGACCCGGCCCCGCTCCCGGAGTAGGC
AGCGCACCACCAGCCTCCAGCTCGGCCCCGCCCGCCACTCCACCAACCTCGGGGGCCCCGCCAGGGTCCG
GGCCAGGCCCGACTCCGACCCCGCCGCCTGCAGTCACCTCGGCCCCTCCCGGGGCGCCGCCACCCACCCC
GCCAAGCAGCGGGGTCCCTACCACACCTCCTCAGGCCGGAGGCCCGCCGCCTCCGCCCGCGGCAGTCCCG
GGCCCGGGTCCAGGGCCTAAGCAGGGCCCAGGTCCGGGTGGTCCCAAAGGCGGCAAAATGCCTGGCGGGC
CGAAGCCAGGTGGCGGCCCGGGCCTAAGTACGCCTGGCGGCCACCCCAAGCCGCCGCATCGAGGCGGCGG
GGAGCCCCGCGGGGGCCGCCAGCACCACCCGCCCTACCACCAGCAGCATCACCAGGGGCCCCCGCCCGGC
GGGCCCGGCGGCCGCAGCGAGGAGAAGATCTCGGACTCGGAGGGGTTTAAAGCCAATTTGTCTCTCTTGA
GGAGGCCTGGAGAGAAAACTTACACACAGCGATGTCGGTTGTTTGTTGGGAATCTACCTGCTGATATCAC
GGAGGATGAATTCAAAAGACTATTTGCTAAATATGGAGAACCAGGAGAAGTTTTTATCAACAAAGGCAAA
GGATTCGGATTTATTAAGCTTGAATCTAGAGCTTTGGCTGAAATTGCCAAAGCCGAACTGGATGATACAC
CCATGAGAGGTAGACAGCTTCGAGTTCGCTTTGCCACACATGCTGCTGCCCTTTCTGTTCGTAATCTTTC
ACCTTATGTTTCCAATGAACTGTTGGAAGAAGCCTTTAGCCAATTTGGTCCTATTGAAAGGGCTGTTGTA
ATAGTGGATGATCGTGGAAGATCTACAGGGAAAGGCATTGTTGAATTTGCTTCTAAGCCAGCAGCAAGAA
AGGCATTTGAACGATGCAGTGAAGGTGTTTTCTTACTGACGACAACTCCTCGTCCAGTCATTGTGGAACC
ACTTGAACAACTAGATGATGAAGATGGTCTTCCTGAAAAACTTGCCCAGAAGAATCCAATGTATCAAAAG
GAGAGAGAAACCCCTCCTCGTTTTGCCCAGCATGGCACGTTTGAGTACGAATATTCTCAGCGATGGAAGT
CTTTGGATGAAATGGAAAAACAGCAAAGGGAACAAGTTGAAAAAAACATGAAAGATGCAAAAGACAAATT
GGAAAGTGAAATGGAAGATGCCTATCATGAACATCAGGCAAATCTTTTGCGCCAAGATCTGATGAGACGA
CAGGAAGAATTAAGACGCATGGAAGAACTTCACAATCAAGAAATGCAGAAACGTAAAGAAATGCAATTGA
GGCAAGAGGAGGAACGACGTAGAAGAGAGGAAGAGATGATGATTCGTCAACGTGAGATGGAAGAACAAAT
GAGGCGCCAAAGAGAGGAAAGTTACAGCCGAATGGGCTACATGGATCCACGGGAAAGAGACATGCGAATG
GGTGGCGGAGGAGCAATGAACATGGGAGATCCCTATGGTTCAGGAGGCCAGAAATTTCCACCTCTAGGAG
GTGGTGGTGGCATAGGTTATGAAGCTAATCCTGGCGTTCCACCAGCAACCATGAGTGGTTCCATGATGGG
AAGTGACATGCGTACTGAGCGCTTTGGGCAGGGAGGTGCGGGGCCTGTGGGTGGACAGGGTCCTAGAGGA
ATGGGGCCTGGAACTCCAGCAGGATATGGTAGAGGGAGAGAAGAGTACGAAGGCCCAAACAAAAAACCCC
GATTTTAGTAATGAACTAGTCCGTAACTTGAAAGTATTTCGATTTCTTGGCTTTATATATCTTGTGGAAA
GGACGACGGCATCGGCACGTCGTCCCTGGTACGCGTTAAGTCGACAATCAACCTCTGGATTACAAAATTT
GTGAAAGATTGACTGGTATTCTTAACTATGTTGCTCCTTTTACGCTATGTGGATACGCTGCTTTAATGCC
TTTGTATCATGCTATTGCTTCCCGTATGGCTTTCATTTTCTCCTCCTTGTATAAATCCTGGTTGCTGTCT
CTTTATGAGGAGTTGTGGCCCGTTGTCAGGCAACGTGGCGTGGTGTGCACTGTGTTTGCTGACGCAACCC
CCACTGGTTGGGGCATTGCCACCACCTGTCAGCTCCTTTCCGGGACTTTCGCTTTCCCCCTCCCTATTGC
CACGGCGGAACTCATCGCCGCCTGCCTTGCCCGCTGCTGGACAGGGGCTCGGCTGTTGGGCACTGACAAT
TCCGTGGTGTTGTCGGGGAAATCATCGTCCTTTCCTTGGCTGCTCGCCTGTGTTGCCACCTGGATTCTGC
GCGGGACGTCCTTCTGCTACGTCCCTTCGGCCCTCAATCCAGCGGACCTTCCTTCCCGCGGCCTGCTGCC
GGCTCTGCGGCCTCTTCCGCGTCTTCGCCTTCGCCCTCAGACGAGTCGGATCTCCCTTTGGGCCGCCTCC
CCGCGTCGACTTTAAGACCAATGACTTACAAGGCAGCTGTAGATCTTAGCCACTTTTTAAAAGAAAAGGG
GGGACTGGAAGGGCTAATTCACTCCCAACGAAGACAAGATCTGCTTTTTGCTTGTACTGGGTCTCTCTGG
TTAGACCAGATCTGAGCCTGGGAGCTCTCTGGCTAACTAGGGAACCCACTGCTTAAGCCTCAATAAAGCT
TGCCTTGAGTGCTTCAAGTAGTGTGTGCCCGTCTGTTGTGTGACTCTGGTAACTAGAGATCCCTCAGACC
CTTTTAGTCAGTGTGGAAAATCTCTAGCAGTACGTATAGTAGTTCATGTCATCTTATTATTCAGTATTTA
TAACTTGCAAAGAAATGAATATCAGAGAGTGAGAGGAACTTGTTTATTGCAGCTTATAATGGTTACAAAT
AAAGCAATAGCATCACAAATTTCACAAATAAAGCATTTTTTTCACTGCATTCTAGTTGTGGTTTGTCCAA
ACTCATCAATGTATCTTATCATGTCTGGCTCTAGCTATCCCGCCCCTAACTCCGCCCATCCCGCCCCTAA
CTCCGCCCAGTTCCGCCCATTCTCCGCCCCATGGCTGACTAATTTTTTTTATTTATGCAGAGGCCGAGGC
CGCCTCGGCCTCTGAGCTATTCCAGAAGTAGTGAGGAGGCTTTTTTGGAGGCCTAGGGACGTACCCAATT
CGCCCTATAGTGAGTCGTATTACGCGCGCTCACTGGCCGTCGTTTTACAACGTCGTGACTGGGAAAACCC
TGGCGTTACCCAACTTAATCGCCTTGCAGCACATCCCCCTTTCGCCAGCTGGCGTAATAGCGAAGAGGCC
CGCACCGATCGCCCTTCCCAACAGTTGCGCAGCCTGAATGGCGAATGGG
[124 nt withheld, positions 7820-7943]
C
[91 nt withheld, positions 7945-8035]
A
[49 nt withheld, positions 8037-8085]
CCTTTGACGTTGGAGTCCACGTTCTTT
[37 nt withheld, positions 8113-8149]
ACCCTATCTCGGTCTATTCTTTTGATTTATAAGGGATTTTGCCGATTTCGGCCTATTGGTTAAAAAATGA
GCTGATTTAACAAAAATTTAACGCGAATTTTAACAAAATATTAACGCTTACAATTTAGGTGGCACTTTTC
GGGGAAATGTGCGCGGAACCCCTATTTGTTTATTTTTCTAAATACATTCAAATATGTATCCGCTCATGAG
ACAATAACCCTGATAAATGCTTCAATAATATTGAAAAAGGAAGAGTATGAGTATTCAACATTTCCGTGTC
GCCCTTATTCCCTTTTTTGCGGCATTTTGCCTTCCTGTTTTTGCTCACCCAGAAACGCTGGTGAAAGTAA
AAGATGCTGAAGATCAGTTGGGTGCACGAGTGGGTTACATCGAACTGGATCTCAACAGCGGTAAGATCCT
TGAGAGTTTTCGCCCCGAAGAACGTTTTCCAATGATGAGCACTTTTAAAGTTCTGCTATGTGGCGCGGTA
TTATCCCGTATTGACGCCGGGCAAGAGCAACTCGGTCGCCGCATACACTATTCTCAGAATGACTTGGTTG
AGTACTCACCAGTCACAGAAAAGCATCTTACGGATGGCATGACAGTAAGAGAATTATGCAGTGCTGCCAT
AACCATGAGTGATAACACTGCGGCCAACTTACTTCTGACAACGATCGGAGGACCGAAGGAGCTAACCGCT
TTTTTGCACAACATGGGGGATCATGTAACTCGCCTTGATCGTTGGGAACCGGAGCTGAATGAAGCCATAC
CAAACGACGAGCGTGACACCACGATGCCTGTAGCAATGGCAACAACGTTGCGCAAACTATTAACTGGCGA
ACTACTTACTCTAGCTTCCCGGCAACAATTAATAGACTGGATGGAGGCGGATAAAGTTGCAGGACCACTT
CTGCGCTCGGCCCTTCCGGCTGGCTGGTTTATTGCTGATAAATCTGGAGCCGGTGAGCGTGGGTCTCGCG
GTATCATTGCAGCACTGGGGCCAGATGGTAAGCCCTCCCGTATCGTAGTTATCTACACGACGGGGAGTCA
GGCAACTATGGATGAACGAAATAGACAGATCGCTGAGATAGGTGCCTCACTGATTAAGCATTGGTAACTG
TCAGACCAAGTTTACTCATATATACTTTAGATTGATTTAAAACTTCATTTTTAATTTAAAAGGATCTAGG
TGAAGATCCTTTTTGATAATCTCATGACCAAAATCCCTTAACGTGAGTTTTCGTTCCACTGAGCGTCAGA
CCCCGTAGAAAAGATCAAAGGATCTTCTTGAGATCCTTTTTTTCTGCGCGTAATCTGCTGCTTGCAAACA
AAAAAACCACCGCTACCAGCGGTGGTTTGTTTGCCGGATCAAGAGCTACCAACTCTTTTTCCGAAGGTAA
CTGGCTTCAGCAGAGCGCAGATACCAAATACTGTTCTTCTAGTGTAGCCGTAGTTAGGCCACCACTTCAA
GAACTCTGTAGCACCGCCTACATACCTCGCTCTGCTAATCCTGTTACCAGTGGCTGCTGCCAGTGGCGAT
AAGTCGTGTCTTACCGGGTTGGACTCAAGACGATAGTTACCGGATAAGGCGCAGCGGTCGGGCTGAACGG
GGGGTTCGTGCACACAGCCCAGCTTGGAGCGAACGACCTACACCGAACTGAGATACCTACAGCGTGAGCT
ATGAGAAAGCGCCACGCTTCCCGAAGGGAGAAAGGCGGACAGGTATCCGGTAAGCGGCAGGGTCGGAACA
GGAGAGCGCACGAGGGAGCTTCCAGGGGGAAACGCCTGGTATCTTTATAGTCCTGTCGGGTTTCGCCACC
TCTGACTTGAGCGTCGATTTTTGTGATGCTCGTCAGGGGGGCGGAGCCTATGGAAAAACGCCAGCAACGC
GGCCTTTTTACGGTTCCTGGCCTTTTGCTGGCCTTTTGCTCACATGTTCTTTCCTGCGTTATCCCCTGAT
TCTGTGGATAACCGTATTACCGCCTTTGAGTGAGCTGATACCGCTCGCCGCAGCCGAACGACCGAGCGCA
GCGAGTCAGTGAGCGAGGAAGCGGAAGAGCGCCCAATACGCAAACCGCCTCTCCCCGCGCGTTGGCCGAT
TCATTAATGCAGCTGGCACGACAGGTTTCCCGACTGGAAAGCGGGCAGTGAGCGCAACGCAATTAATGTG
AGTTAGCTCACTCATTAGGCACCCCAGGCTTTACACTTTATGCTTCCGGCTCGTATGTTGTGTGGAATTG
TGAGCGGATAACAATTTCACACAGGAAACAGCTATGACCATGATTACGCCAAGCGCGCAATTAACCCTCA
CTAAAGGGAACAAAAGCTGGAGCTGCAAGC
Features (pLannotate 1.2.2; 31 found; start..end, strand, type, name):
      5..231     +  promoter       RSV promoter: Rous sarcoma virus enhancer/promoter
    232..412     +  LTR            5' LTR (truncated): truncated 5' long terminal repeat (LTR) from HIV-1
    459..584     +  misc_feature   HIV-1 Ψ: packaging signal of human immunodeficiency virus type 1
    568..931     +  CDS            HIV-1 gag (fragment): gag protein from human immunodeficiency virus 1; gag
   1077..1310    +  misc_feature   RRE: The Rev response element (RRE) of HIV-1 allows for Rev-dependent mRNA export from the nucleus to the cytoplasm.
   1687..1713    +  CDS            Rev (fragment): human immunodeficiency virus 1 (HIV-1) Rev protein; rev; enhances nuclear export of unspliced and incompletely spliced viral mRNAs
   1720..1743    +  promoter       SV40 promoter (fragment): SV40 early promoter
   1744..1815    +  promoter       SV40 promoter (fragment): SV40 enhancer and early promoter
   1839..1974    +  rep_origin     SV40 ori: SV40 origin of replication
   2020..2616    +  CDS            PuroR (fragment): puromycin N-acetyltransferase; pac from Streptomyces; confers resistance to puromycin
   2665..2782    +  misc_feature   cPPT/CTS: central polypurine tract and central termination sequence of HIV-1
   2847..2913    +  CDS            small t antigen (fragment): SV40 (simian virus 40) small t antigen
   2920..4098    +  promoter       EF-1α promoter: strong constitutive promoter for human elongation factor EF-1α
   4115..6235    +  CDS            SFPQ: SFPQ_HUMAN - Also known as PSF. Experimental evidence at protein level: Swiss-Prot protein existence level 1. DNA- and RNA binding protein, involved in several nuclear processes. Essential pre-mRNA splicing factor required early in spliceosome formation and for splicing catalytic step II, probably as a heteromer with NONO. Binds to pre-mRNA in spliceosome C complex, and specifically binds to intronic polypyrimidine tracts. Involved in regulation of signal-induced alternative splicing. During splicing of PTPRC/CD45, a phosphorylated form is sequestered by THRAP3 from the pre-mRNA in resting T-c
   6251..6304    +  promoter       U6 promoter (fragment): RNA polymerase III promoter for human U6 snRNA
   6346..6934    +  misc_feature   WPRE: woodchuck hepatitis virus posttranscriptional regulatory element
   6985..7004    +  misc_feature   cPPT/CTS (fragment): central polypurine tract and central termination sequence of HIV-1
   7006..7239    +  LTR            3' LTR (ΔU3): self-inactivating 3' long terminal repeat (LTR) from HIV-1
   7317..7438    +  polyA_signal   SV40 poly(A) signal: SV40 polyadenylation signal
   7478..7613    +  rep_origin     SV40 ori: SV40 origin of replication
   7634..7652    -  promoter       T7 promoter: promoter for bacteriophage T7 RNA polymerase
   7660..7815    +  CDS            lacZα (fragment): LacZα fragment of β-galactosidase; lacZ fragment
   7820..8248    +  rep_origin     f1 ori (sequence partly withheld): f1 bacteriophage origin of replication; arrow indicates direction of (+) strand synthesis
   8301..8405    +  promoter       AmpR promoter: bla
   8406..9266    +  CDS            AmpR: β-lactamase; bla; confers resistance to ampicillin, carbenicillin, and related antibiotics
   9437..10025   +  rep_origin     ori: high-copy-number ColE1/pMB1/pBR322/pUC origin of replication
  10208..10300   +  CDS            lacI (fragment): lac repressor; lacI; The lac repressor binds to the lac operator to inhibit transcription in E. coli. This inhibition can be relieved by adding lactose or isopropyl-β-D-thiogalactopyranoside (IPTG).
  10313..10334   +  protein_bind   CAP binding site: CAP binding activates transcription in the presence of cAMP. E. coli catabolite activator protein
  10349..10379   +  promoter       lac promoter: promoter for the E. coli lac operon
  10387..10403   +  protein_bind   lac operator: The lac repressor binds to the lac operator to inhibit transcription in E. coli. This inhibition can be relieved by adding lactose or isopropyl-β-D-thiogalactopyranoside (IPTG). lac repressor encoded by lacI
  10448..10466   +  promoter       T3 promoter: promoter for bacteriophage T3 RNA polymerase
