[The description below was written by a language model from this plasmid's Addgene catalogue record and pLannotate feature annotations shown in this document.]
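Description:
TFORF1243 is a lentiviral mammalian expression plasmid built on the pLX_TRC317 backbone, carrying the human SFPQ open reading frame (also known as PSF) as one member of a barcoded transcription factor ORF collection. It is propagated in E. coli through a high-copy ColE1/pUC-type origin with ampicillin selection from the bla gene. An f1 origin and remnants of a lac/lacZα cloning region flanked by T7 and T3 promoters are also present in the bacterial portion. The depositor warns that the plasmid can recombine, which is consistent with its repeated LTR sequences.

The viral segment has a third-generation, self-inactivating layout. An RSV promoter drives a truncated HIV-1 5' LTR, followed by the Ψ packaging signal with a gag fragment, the RRE for Rev-dependent export of genomic RNA, a cPPT/CTS, and a ΔU3 3' LTR followed by an SV40 polyadenylation signal. Two expression units lie between the LTRs. An SV40 early promoter/origin region sits upstream of puromycin N-acetyltransferase, which allows selection of transduced cells. The strong constitutive EF-1α promoter drives the SFPQ coding sequence, annotated at about 2.1 kb, and a WPRE downstream enhances transcript expression. The record states that each ORF in the collection is paired with a unique 24-bp barcode. The feature table does not annotate this barcode, so its exact position cannot be read from it. The short U6 promoter fragment between the ORF and the WPRE is a partial annotation match, and the record gives it no function.

The construct is intended for packaging into lentivirus to overexpress SFPQ stably in mammalian cells, particularly in pooled overexpression screens where the barcodes identify which factor each cell received.
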