Addgene plasmid #143776: TFORF1243
Purpose: Lentiviral vector for overexpressing transcription factor ORFs with unique 24-bp barcodes. Barcodes facilitate identification of transcription factors in pooled screens.
Depositing lab: Feng Zhang. Depositing organization: Broad Institute. Publication: A transcription factor atlas of directed differentiation. Joung J, Ma S, Tay T, Geiger-Schuller KR, Kirchgatterer PC, Verdine VK, Guo B, Arias-Garcia MA, Allen WE, Singh A, Kuksenko O, Abudayyeh OO, Gootenberg JS, Fu Z, Macrae RK, Buenrostro JD, Regev A, Zhang F. Cell. 2023 Jan 5;186(1):209-229.e26. doi: 10.1016/j.cell.2022.11.026. PubMed 36608654.
Backbone
  Vector backbone: pLX_TRC317
  Backbone manufacturer: Broad Institute Genetic Perturbation Platform
  Backbone size w/o insert (bp): 8264
  Vector type: Mammalian Expression, Lentiviral
  Selectable markers: Puromycin
Growth in bacteria
  Bacterial resistance: Ampicillin, 100 μg/mL
  Growth temperature: 37°C
  Growth strain: NEB Stable
  Copy number: High Copy
Gene/Insert
  Gene/Insert name: SFPQ
  Species: H. sapiens (human)
  Insert size (bp): 2225
  Entrez Gene: SFPQ (a.k.a. POMP100, PPP1R140, PSF)
  Promoter: EF1a
  Cloning method: Unknown
  Sequencing primers: 5′ GGGTGGAGACTGAAGTTAGGCCAG; 3′ CACATAGCGTAAAAGGAGCAACATAG
Terms and licenses: Academic/Nonprofit Terms; Industry Terms: Not Available to Industry
Depositor comments: XM_017002053,XM_017002054,XM_005271112,XM_005271113,NM_005066,ENST00000357214 . The transcription factor ORF portion of this plasmid was synthesized by Genewiz. Please test multiple small colonies in case of plasmid recombination. To make this collection available in a timely manner, a portion of this collection was not fully sequenced by Addgene. If an Addgene verified full plasmid sequence is not available, please contact us prior to placing an order to request the full sequence.
How to cite: TFORF1243 was a gift from Feng Zhang (Addgene plasmid # 143776 ; http://n2t.net/addgene:143776 ; RRID:Addgene_143776)
