>Addgene plasmid #143776 | TFORF1243 | depositor partial sequence | sequence record 283455 | Insert
ACCGCCACCATGTCTCGGGATCGGTTCCGGAGTCGTGGCGGTGGCGGTGGTGGCTTCCACAGGCGTGGAG
GAGGCGGCGGCCGCGGCGGCCTCCACGACTTCCGTTCTCCGCCGCCCGGCATGGGCCTCAATCAGAATCG
CGGCCCCATGGGTCCTGGCCCGGGCCAGAGCGGCCCTAAGCCTCCGATCCCGCCACCGCCTCCACACCAA
CAGCAGCAACAGCCACCACCGCAGCAGCCACCGCCGCAGCAGCCGCCACCGCATCAGCCGCCGCCGCATC
CACAGCCGCATCAGCAGCAGCAGCCGCCGCCACCGCCGCAGGACTCTTCCAAGCCCGTCGTTGCTCAGGG
ACCCGGCCCCGCTCCCGGAGTAGGCAGCGCACCACCAGCCTCCAGCTCGGCCCCGCCCGCCACTCCACCA
ACCTCGGGGGCCCCGCCAGGGTCCGGGCCAGGCCCGACTCCGACCCCGCCGCCTGCAGTCACCTCGGCCC
CTCCCGGGGCGCCGCCACCCACCCCGCCAAGCAGCGGGGTCCCTACCACACCTCCTCAGGCCGGAGGCCC
GCCGCCTCCGCCCGCGGCAGTCCCGGGCCCGGGTCCAGGGCCTAAGCAGGGCCCAGGTCCGGGTGGTCCC
AAAGGCGGCAAAATGCCTGGCGGGCCGAAGCCAGGTGGCGGCCCGGGCCTAAGTACGCCTGGCGGCCACC
CCAAGCCGCCGCATCGAGGCGGCGGGGAGCCCCGCGGGGGCCGCCAGCACCACCCGCCCTACCACCAGCA
GCATCACCAGGGGCCCCCGCCCGGCGGGCCCGGCGGCCGCAGCGAGGAGAAGATCTCGGACTCGGAGGGG
TTTAAAGCCAATTTGTCTCTCTTGAGGAGGCCTGGAGAGAAAACTTACACACAGCGATGTCGGTTGTTTG
TTGGGAATCTACCTGCTGATATCACGGAGGATGAATTCAAAAGACTATTTGCTAAATATGGAGAACCAGG
AGAAGTTTTTATCAACAAAGGCAAAGGATTCGGATTTATTAAGCTTGAATCTAGAGCTTTGGCTGAAATT
GCCAAAGCCGAACTGGATGATACACCCATGAGAGGTAGACAGCTTCGAGTTCGCTTTGCCACACATGCTG
CTGCCCTTTCTGTTCGTAATCTTTCACCTTATGTTTCCAATGAACTGTTGGAAGAAGCCTTTAGCCAATT
TGGTCCTATTGAAAGGGCTGTTGTAATAGTGGATGATCGTGGAAGATCTACAGGGAAAGGCATTGTTGAA
TTTGCTTCTAAGCCAGCAGCAAGAAAGGCATTTGAACGATGCAGTGAAGGTGTTTTCTTACTGACGACAA
CTCCTCGTCCAGTCATTGTGGAACCACTTGAACAACTAGATGATGAAGATGGTCTTCCTGAAAAACTTGC
CCAGAAGAATCCAATGTATCAAAAGGAGAGAGAAACCCCTCCTCGTTTTGCCCAGCATGGCACGTTTGAG
TACGAATATTCTCAGCGATGGAAGTCTTTGGATGAAATGGAAAAACAGCAAAGGGAACAAGTTGAAAAAA
ACATGAAAGATGCAAAAGACAAATTGGAAAGTGAAATGGAAGATGCCTATCATGAACATCAGGCAAATCT
TTTGCGCCAAGATCTGATGAGACGACAGGAAGAATTAAGACGCATGGAAGAACTTCACAATCAAGAAATG
CAGAAACGTAAAGAAATGCAATTGAGGCAAGAGGAGGAACGACGTAGAAGAGAGGAAGAGATGATGATTC
GTCAACGTGAGATGGAAGAACAAATGAGGCGCCAAAGAGAGGAAAGTTACAGCCGAATGGGCTACATGGA
TCCACGGGAAAGAGACATGCGAATGGGTGGCGGAGGAGCAATGAACATGGGAGATCCCTATGGTTCAGGA
GGCCAGAAATTTCCACCTCTAGGAGGTGGTGGTGGCATAGGTTATGAAGCTAATCCTGGCGTTCCACCAG
CAACCATGAGTGGTTCCATGATGGGAAGTGACATGCGTACTGAGCGCTTTGGGCAGGGAGGTGCGGGGCC
TGTGGGTGGACAGGGTCCTAGAGGAATGGGGCCTGGAACTCCAGCAGGATATGGTAGAGGGAGAGAAGAG
TACGAAGGCCCAAACAAAAAACCCCGATTTTAGTAATGAACTAGTCCGTAACTTGAAAGTATTTCGATTT
CTTGGCTTTATATATCTTGTGGAAAGGACGACGGCATCGGCACGTCGTCCCTGGT
