>Addgene plasmid #143776 | TFORF1243 | depositor partial sequence | sequence record 283456 | Barcode
CGGCATCGGCACGTCGTCCCTGGT
